>Addgene plasmid #60694 | LXSN-Cx43-Myc | addgene partial sequence | sequence record 102188 | pBABE3 5'-ACCCTAACTGACACACATTCC-3'
GGGTCCTCTTCGGAGATCAGCTTCTGCTCAATCTCCAGGTCATCAGGCCGAGGCCTGCTGCTGGCGCGGC
TGCTGGCTCTGCTGGAAGGTCGTTGGTCCACGATGGCTAATGGCTGGAGTTCATGTCCAGCAGCAACTTT
TTTGGCATTCTGGTTGTCGTCGGGGAAATCGAACGGCTGGGCGTGCGAGTTGGAGATGGTGCTTCCGGCC
TGCCCCATGCGATTTTGCTCTGCGCTGTAGTTCGCCCAGTTTTGCTCGCTAGCTTGCTTGTTGTAATTGC
GGCACGAGGAATTGTTTCTGTCACCAGTAACCAGCTTGTACCCAGGAGGAGACATAGGCGAGAGTGGAGC
CGTTGGTGAGGAGCAGCCATTGAAGTAGGCGTATTTTGGAGATCCGCAGTCTTTTGATGGGCTCAGTGGG
CCAGTGGTGGCGTGGTAAGGATCGCTTCTTCCCTTCACGCGATCCTTAACGCCTTTGAAGAAGACGTAGA
AGAGCTCAATGATGTTCAAAGCGAGAGACACCAAGGACACCACCAGCATGAAGATGATGAAGATGGTTTT
CTCCGTGGGACGTGAGAGGAAGCAGTCTACCTGGTGGGGGCAGGGATCTCTCTTGCAGGTGTAGACCGCG
CTCAAGCTGAACCCATAGATGTACCACTGGATGAGCAGGAAGGCCACCTCGAAGACAGACTTGAAGAGGA
TGCTGATGATGTAGGTTCTCAGCAAGCCGCCCCTCATTTTCACCTTGCCGTGCTCTTCAATCCCGTACTT
GAACTTCTTGATTTCAATCTGCTTCAGGTGCATCTCCACGTTGA
