>Addgene plasmid #60694 | LXSN-Cx43-Myc | addgene partial sequence | sequence record 102904 | APEX-F 5'-GCAAGCTAGCGAGCAAAACT-3'
CAGGCCGGAGCACCATCTCCAACTCGCACGCCCAGCCGTTCGATTTCCCCGACGACAACCAGAATGCCAA
AAAAGTTGCTGCTGGACATGAACTCCAGCCATTAGCCATCGTGGACCAACGACCTTCCAGCAGAGCCAGC
AGCCGCGCCAGCAGCAGGCCTCGGCCTGATGACCTGGAGATTGAGCAGAAGCTGATCTCCGAAGAGGACC
TGTAACTCGAGGATCCGGCTGTGGAATGTGTGTCAGTTAGGGTGTGGAAAGTCCCCAGGCTCCCCAGCAG
GCAGAAGTATGCAAAGCATGCATCTCAATTAGTCAGCAACCAGGTGTGGAAAGTCCCCAGGCTCCCCAGC
AGGCAGAAGTATGCAAAGCATGCATCTCAATTAGTCAGCAACCATAGTCCCGCCCCTAACTCCGCCCATC
CCGCCCCTAACTCCGCCCAGTTCCGCCCATTCTCCGCCCCATGGCTGACTAATTTTTTTTATTTATGCAG
AGGCCGAGGCCGCCTCGGCCTCTGAGCTATTCCAGAAGTACTGAGGAGGC
