>Addgene plasmid #60694 | LXSN-Cx43-Myc | addgene partial sequence | sequence record 104256 | pLXSN5 5'-CCCTTGAACCTCCTCGTTCGACC-3'
TCCTTCTCTAGGCGCCGGAATTCACCATGGGTGACTGGAGTGCCTTGGGGAAGCTTCTGGACAAGGTCCA
AGCCTACTCCACCGCTGGAGGGAAGGTGTGGCTGTCAGTGCTCTTCATATTCAGAATCCTGCTCCTGGGG
ACAGCTGTTGAGTCAGCTTGGGGTGATGAACAGTCTGCCTTTCGCTGTAACACTCAACAACCTGGCTGCG
AAAACGTCTGCTATGACAAGTCCTTCCCCATCTCTCACGTGCGCTTCTGGGTCCTTCAGATCATATTCGT
GTCTGTGCCCACCCTCCTGTACTTGGCCCATGTGTTCTATGTGATGAGGAAGGAAGAGAAGCTAAACAAG
AAAGAAGAGGAGCTCAAAGTGGCCCAGACTGACGGGGTCAACGTGGAGATGCACCTGAAGCAGATTGAAA
TCAAGAAGTTCAAGTACGGGATTGAAGAGCACGGCAAGGTGAAAATGAGGGGCGGCTTGCTGAGAACCTA
CATCATCAGCATCCTCTTCAAGTCTGTCTTCGAGGTGGCCTTCCTGCTCATCCAGTGGTACATCTATGGG
TTCAGCTTGAGCGCGGTCTACACCTGCAAGAGAGATCCCTGCCCCCACCAGGTAGACTGCTTCCTCTCAC
GTCCCACGGAGAAAACCATCTTCATCATCTTCATGCTGGTGGTGTCCTTGGTGTCTCTCGCTTTGAACAT
CATTGAGCTCTTCTACGTCTTCTTC
