[The description below was written by a language model from this plasmid's Addgene catalogue record.]
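Description:
LXSN-Cx43-Myc is a retroviral mammalian expression plasmid built on the pLXSN backbone, a commercially available vector. It is propagated in E. coli under ampicillin selection. The record gives no copy number, no cloning method and no feature table, so the exact insert boundaries and the positions of individual elements cannot be stated. In mammalian cells the vector confers neomycin resistance, which allows transduced or transfected populations to be selected with G418.

The payload is rat connexin43 (Cx43, gene Gja1, also called gap junction protein alpha 1), carrying a Myc epitope tag fused to its C terminus. Expression is driven by the retroviral LTR, which in this class of vector serves both as the promoter for the gene of interest and as part of the sequence needed to produce a packageable viral genome. The name LXSN conventionally denotes the layout LTR, inserted gene (X), an internal SV40 promoter, and the neomycin resistance gene, although the record itself lists only the LTR promoter and the neomycin marker. Introducing the plasmid into a suitable packaging cell line yields replication-defective retrovirus. This virus integrates the cassette into dividing target cells and gives stable expression.

The stated purpose is retroviral expression of Myc-tagged rat Cx43. The epitope tag lets the introduced protein be detected or immunoprecipitated and distinguished from any endogenous connexin. The associated publication concerns how phosphorylation of connexin43 affects its endocytosis and gap junction assembly in pancreatic cancer cells, which suggests use of the construct in studies of connexin trafficking and junction formation.
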