Addgene plasmid #60694: LXSN-Cx43-Myc
Purpose: retroviral expression of Myc-tagged rat Cx43
Depositing lab: Parmender Mehta. Depositing organization: University of Nebraska Medical Center. Publication: Phosphorylation on Ser-279 and Ser-282 of connexin43 regulates endocytosis and gap junction assembly in pancreatic cancer cells. Johnson KE, Mitra S, Katoch P, Kelsey LS, Johnson KR, Mehta PP. Mol Biol Cell. 2013 Mar;24(6):715-33. doi: 10.1091/mbc.E12-07-0537. Epub 2013 Jan 30. PubMed 23363606.
Backbone
  Vector backbone: pLXSN
  Backbone manufacturer: Clontech
  Vector type: Mammalian Expression, Retroviral
  Selectable markers: Neomycin (select with G418)
Growth in bacteria
  Bacterial resistance: Ampicillin, 100 μg/mL
  Growth temperature: 37°C
  Growth strain: DH5alpha
  Copy number: Unknown
Gene/Insert
  Gene/Insert name: Cx43 (alt names: gap junction protein, alpha 1; connexin43)
  Species: R. norvegicus (rat)
  Entrez Gene: Gja1 (a.k.a. Cx43, Cxnk1)
  Promoter: LTR
  Tag / fusion protein: Myc (C terminal on insert)
  Cloning method: Unknown
  Sequencing primers: 5′ pLXSN5'; 3′ pBABE3'
Terms and licenses: Academic/Nonprofit Terms; Industry Terms: Not Available to Industry
How to cite: LXSN-Cx43-Myc was a gift from Parmender Mehta (Addgene plasmid # 60694 ; http://n2t.net/addgene:60694 ; RRID:Addgene_60694)
